>Addgene plasmid #122779 | pAC10056_pLX-[mCherry]-IRES-NpuDnaE(C)-Puro(120-199) | depositor full sequence | sequence record 234286 | pAC10056_pLX-[mCherry]-IRES-NpuDnaE(C)-Puro(120-199) sequence 9014 bps
CCCGGGGTTATTAATAGTAATCAATTACGGGGTCATTAGTTCATAGCCCATATATGGAGTTCCGCGTTAC
ATAACTTACGGTAAATGGCCCGCCTGGCTGACCGCCCAACGACCCCCGCCCATTGACGTCAATAATGACG
TATGTTCCCATAGTAACGCCAATAGGGACTTTCCATTGACGTCAATGGGTGGAGTATTTACGGTAAACTG
CCCACTTGGCAGTACATCAAGTGTATCATATGCCAAGTACGCCCCCTATTGACGTCAATGACGGTAAATG
GCCCGCCTGGCATTATGCCCAGTACATGACCTTATGGGACTTTCCTACTTGGCAGTACATCTACGTATTA
GTCATCGCTATTACCATGGTGATGCGGTTTTGGCAGTACATCAATGGGCGTGGATAGCGGTTTGACTCAC
GGGGATTTCCAAGTCTCCACCCCATTGACGTCAATGGGAGTTTGTTTTGGCACCAAAATCAACGGGACTT
TCCAAAATGTCGTAACAACTCCGCCCCATTGACGCAAATGGGCGGTAGGCGTGTACGGTGGGAGGTCTAT
ATAAGCAGAGCTCTCTGGCTAACTGTCGGGATCAACAAGTTTGTACAAAAAAGCAGGCTCCGAATTCACC
GGTGCCGCCACCATGGTGAGCAAGGGCGAGGAGGATAACATGGCCATCATCAAGGAGTTCATGCGCTTCA
AGGTGCACATGGAGGGCTCCGTGAACGGCCACGAGTTCGAGATCGAGGGCGAGGGCGAGGGCCGCCCCTA
CGAGGGCACCCAGACCGCCAAGCTGAAGGTGACCAAGGGTGGCCCCCTGCCCTTCGCCTGGGACATCCTG
TCCCCTCAGTTCATGTACGGCTCCAAGGCCTACGTGAAGCACCCCGCCGACATCCCCGACTACTTGAAGC
TGTCCTTCCCCGAGGGCTTCAAGTGGGAGCGCGTGATGAACTTCGAGGACGGCGGCGTGGTGACCGTGAC
CCAGGACTCCTCCCTGCAGGACGGCGAGTTCATCTACAAGGTGAAGCTGCGCGGCACCAACTTCCCCTCC
GACGGCCCCGTAATGCAGAAGAAGACCATGGGCTGGGAGGCCTCCTCCGAGCGGATGTACCCCGAGGACG
GCGCCCTGAAGGGCGAGATCAAGCAGAGGCTGAAGCTGAAGGACGGCGGCCACTACGACGCTGAGGTCAA
GACCACCTACAAGGCCAAGAAGCCCGTGCAGCTGCCCGGCGCCTACAACGTCAACATTAAGTTGGACATC
ACCTCCCACAACGAGGACTACACCATCGTGGAACAGTACGAACGCGCCGAGGGCCGCCACTCCACCGGCG
GCATGGACGAGCTGTACAAGTGATTAATTAAGAATTCGACCCAGCTTTCTTGTACAAAGTGGTTGGTAAG
CCTATCCCTAACCCTCTCCTCGGTCTCGATTCTACGTAGTAATGAGCTAGCAGTCTCGAGGTTAACGAAT
TCCGCCCCCCCCCTAACGTTACTGGCCGAAGCCGCTTGGAATAAGGCCGGTGTGCGCTTGTCTATATGTT
ATTTTCCACCATATTGCCGTCTTTTGGCAATGTGAGGGCCCGGAAACCTGGCCCTGTCTTCTTGACGAGC
ATTCCTAGGGGTCTTTCCCCTCTCGCCAAAGGAATGCAAGGTCTGTTGAATGTCGTGAAGGAAGCAGTTC
CTCTGGAAGCTTCTTGAAGACAAACAACGTCTGTAGCGACCCTTTGCAGGCAGCGGAACCCCCCACCTGG
CGACAGGTGCCCCTGCGGCCAAAAGCCACGTGTATAAGATACACCTGCAAAGGCGGCACAACCCCAGTGC
CACGTTGTGAGTTGGATAGTTGTGGAAAGAGTCAAATGGCTCTCCTCAAGCGTATTCAACAAGGGGCTGA
AGGATGCCCAGAAGGTACCCCATTGTATGGGATCTGATCTGGGGCCTCGGTGCACATGCTTTACATGTGT
TTAGTCGAGGTTAAAAAAACGTCTAGGCCCCCCGAACCACGGGGACGTGGTTTTCCTTTGAAAAACACGA
TAATACCATGGCCATGATTAAGATCGCTACGCGGAAGTACCTGGGGAAACAGAACGTCTACGACATAGGT
GTGGAGCGCGATCACAACTTTGCTCTGAAAAATGGATTTATCGCCAGCAACTGCGAGCCCGCGTGGTTCC
TGGCCACCGTCGGCGTCTCGCCCGACCACCAGGGCAAGGGTCTGGGCAGCGCCGTCGTGCTCCCCGGAGT
GGAGGCGGCCGAGCGCGCCGGGGTGCCCGCCTTCCTGGAGACCTCCGCGCCCCGCAACCTCCCCTTCTAC
GAGCGGCTCGGCTTCACCGTCACCGCCGACGTCGAGGTGCCCGAAGGACCGCGCACCTGGTGCATGACCC
GCAAGCCCGGTGCCTGAGAATTCACCGGTGGCGCGTTAAGTCGACAATCAACCTCTGGATTACAAAATTT
GTGAAAGATTGACTGGTATTCTTAACTATGTTGCTCCTTTTACGCTATGTGGATACGCTGCTTTAATGCC
TTTGTATCATGCTATTGCTTCCCGTATGGCTTTCATTTTCTCCTCCTTGTATAAATCCTGGTTGCTGTCT
CTTTATGAGGAGTTGTGGCCCGTTGTCAGGCAACGTGGCGTGGTGTGCACTGTGTTTGCTGACGCAACCC
CCACTGGTTGGGGCATTGCCACCACCTGTCAGCTCCTTTCCGGGACTTTCGCTTTCCCCCTCCCTATTGC
CACGGCGGAACTCATCGCCGCCTGCCTTGCCCGCTGCTGGACAGGGGCTCGGCTGTTGGGCACTGACAAT
TCCGTGGTGTTGTCGGGGAAATCATCGTCCTTTCCTTGGCTGCTCGCCTGTGTTGCCACCTGGATTCTGC
GCGGGACGTCCTTCTGCTACGTCCCTTCGGCCCTCAATCCAGCGGACCTTCCTTCCCGCGGCCTGCTGCC
GGCTCTGCGGCCTCTTCCGCGTCTTCGCCTTCGCCCTCAGACGAGTCGGATCTCCCTTTGGGCCGCCTCC
CCGCGTCGACTTTAAGACCAATGACTTACAAGGCAGCTGTAGATCTTAGCCACTTTTTAAAAGAAAAGGG
GGGACTGGAAGGGCTAATTCACTCCCAACGAAGACAAGATCTGCTTTTTGCTTGTACTGGGTCTCTCTGG
TTAGACCAGATCTGAGCCTGGGAGCTCTCTGGCTAACTAGGGAACCCACTGCTTAAGCCTCAATAAAGCT
TGCCTTGAGTGCTTCAAGTAGTGTGTGCCCGTCTGTTGTGTGACTCTGGTAACTAGAGATCCCTCAGACC
CTTTTAGTCAGTGTGGAAAATCTCTAGCAGTACGTATAGTAGTTCATGTCATCTTATTATTCAGTATTTA
TAACTTGCAAAGAAATGAATATCAGAGAGTGAGAGGAACTTGTTTATTGCAGCTTATAATGGTTACAAAT
AAAGCAATAGCATCACAAATTTCACAAATAAAGCATTTTTTTCACTGCATTCTAGTTGTGGTTTGTCCAA
ACTCATCAATGTATCTTATCATGTCTGGCTCTAGCTATCCCGCCCCTAACTCCGCCCATCCCGCCCCTAA
CTCCGCCCAGTTCCGCCCATTCTCCGCCCCATGGCTGACTAATTTTTTTTATTTATGCAGAGGCCGAGGC
CGCCTCGGCCTCTGAGCTATTCCAGAAGTAGTGAGGAGGCTTTTTTGGAGGCCTAGGGACGTACCCAATT
CGCCCTATAGTGAGTCGTATTACGCGCGCTCACTGGCCGTCGTTTTACAACGTCGTGACTGGGAAAACCC
TGGCGTTACCCAACTTAATCGCCTTGCAGCACATCCCCCTTTCGCCAGCTGGCGTAATAGCGAAGAGGCC
CGCACCGATCGCCCTTCCCAACAGTTGCGCAGCCTGAATGGCGAATGGG
[124 nt withheld, positions 3900-4023]
C
[91 nt withheld, positions 4025-4115]
A
[49 nt withheld, positions 4117-4165]
CCTTTGACGTTGGAGTCCACGTTCTTT
[37 nt withheld, positions 4193-4229]
ACCCTATCTCGGTCTATTCTTTTGATTTATAAGGGATTTTGCCGATTTCGGCCTATTGGTTAAAAAATGA
GCTGATTTAACAAAAATTTAACGCGAATTTTAACAAAATATTAACGCTTACAATTTAGGTGGCACTTTTC
GGGGAAATGTGCGCGGAACCCCTATTTGTTTATTTTTCTAAATACATTCAAATATGTATCCGCTCATGAG
ACAATAACCCTGATAAATGCTTCAATAATATTGAAAAAGGAAGAGTATGAGTATTCAACATTTCCGTGTC
GCCCTTATTCCCTTTTTTGCGGCATTTTGCCTTCCTGTTTTTGCTCACCCAGAAACGCTGGTGAAAGTAA
AAGATGCTGAAGATCAGTTGGGTGCACGAGTGGGTTACATCGAACTGGATCTCAACAGCGGTAAGATCCT
TGAGAGTTTTCGCCCCGAAGAACGTTTTCCAATGATGAGCACTTTTAAAGTTCTGCTATGTGGCGCGGTA
TTATCCCGTATTGACGCCGGGCAAGAGCAACTCGGTCGCCGCATACACTATTCTCAGAATGACTTGGTTG
AGTACTCACCAGTCACAGAAAAGCATCTTACGGATGGCATGACAGTAAGAGAATTATGCAGTGCTGCCAT
AACCATGAGTGATAACACTGCGGCCAACTTACTTCTGACAACGATCGGAGGACCGAAGGAGCTAACCGCT
TTTTTGCACAACATGGGGGATCATGTAACTCGCCTTGATCGTTGGGAACCGGAGCTGAATGAAGCCATAC
CAAACGACGAGCGTGACACCACGATGCCTGTAGCAATGGCAACAACGTTGCGCAAACTATTAACTGGCGA
ACTACTTACTCTAGCTTCCCGGCAACAATTAATAGACTGGATGGAGGCGGATAAAGTTGCAGGACCACTT
CTGCGCTCGGCCCTTCCGGCTGGCTGGTTTATTGCTGATAAATCTGGAGCCGGTGAGCGTGGGTCTCGCG
GTATCATTGCAGCACTGGGGCCAGATGGTAAGCCCTCCCGTATCGTAGTTATCTACACGACGGGGAGTCA
GGCAACTATGGATGAACGAAATAGACAGATCGCTGAGATAGGTGCCTCACTGATTAAGCATTGGTAACTG
TCAGACCAAGTTTACTCATATATACTTTAGATTGATTTAAAACTTCATTTTTAATTTAAAAGGATCTAGG
TGAAGATCCTTTTTGATAATCTCATGACCAAAATCCCTTAACGTGAGTTTTCGTTCCACTGAGCGTCAGA
CCCCGTAGAAAAGATCAAAGGATCTTCTTGAGATCCTTTTTTTCTGCGCGTAATCTGCTGCTTGCAAACA
AAAAAACCACCGCTACCAGCGGTGGTTTGTTTGCCGGATCAAGAGCTACCAACTCTTTTTCCGAAGGTAA
CTGGCTTCAGCAGAGCGCAGATACCAAATACTGTTCTTCTAGTGTAGCCGTAGTTAGGCCACCACTTCAA
GAACTCTGTAGCACCGCCTACATACCTCGCTCTGCTAATCCTGTTACCAGTGGCTGCTGCCAGTGGCGAT
AAGTCGTGTCTTACCGGGTTGGACTCAAGACGATAGTTACCGGATAAGGCGCAGCGGTCGGGCTGAACGG
GGGGTTCGTGCACACAGCCCAGCTTGGAGCGAACGACCTACACCGAACTGAGATACCTACAGCGTGAGCT
ATGAGAAAGCGCCACGCTTCCCGAAGGGAGAAAGGCGGACAGGTATCCGGTAAGCGGCAGGGTCGGAACA
GGAGAGCGCACGAGGGAGCTTCCAGGGGGAAACGCCTGGTATCTTTATAGTCCTGTCGGGTTTCGCCACC
TCTGACTTGAGCGTCGATTTTTGTGATGCTCGTCAGGGGGGCGGAGCCTATGGAAAAACGCCAGCAACGC
GGCCTTTTTACGGTTCCTGGCCTTTTGCTGGCCTTTTGCTCACATGTTCTTTCCTGCGTTATCCCCTGAT
TCTGTGGATAACCGTATTACCGCCTTTGAGTGAGCTGATACCGCTCGCCGCAGCCGAACGACCGAGCGCA
GCGAGTCAGTGAGCGAGGAAGCGGAAGAGCGCCCAATACGCAAACCGCCTCTCCCCGCGCGTTGGCCGAT
TCATTAATGCAGCTGGCACGACAGGTTTCCCGACTGGAAAGCGGGCAGTGAGCGCAACGCAATTAATGTG
AGTTAGCTCACTCATTAGGCACCCCAGGCTTTACACTTTATGCTTCCGGCTCGTATGTTGTGTGGAATTG
TGAGCGGATAACAATTTCACACAGGAAACAGCTATGACCATGATTACGCCAAGCGCGCAATTAACCCTCA
CTAAAGGGAACAAAAGCTGGAGCTGCAAGCTTAATGTAGTCTTATGCAATACTCTTGTAGTCTTGCAACA
TGGTAACGATGAGTTAGCAACATGCCTTACAAGGAGAGAAAAAGCACCGTGCATGCCGATTGGTGGAAGT
AAGGTGGTACGATCGTGCCTTATTAGGAAGGCAACAGACGGGTCTGACATGGATTGGACGAACCACTGAA
TTGCCGCATTGCAGAGATATTGTATTTAAGTGCCTAGCTCGATACATAAACGGGTCTCTCTGGTTAGACC
AGATCTGAGCCTGGGAGCTCTCTGGCTAACTAGGGAACCCACTGCTTAAGCCTCAATAAAGCTTGCCTTG
AGTGCTTCAAGTAGTGTGTGCCCGTCTGTTGTGTGACTCTGGTAACTAGAGATCCCTCAGACCCTTTTAG
TCAGTGTGGAAAATCTCTAGCAGTGGCGCCCGAACAGGGACTTGAAAGCGAAAGGGAAACCAGAGGAGCT
CTCTCGACGCAGGACTCGGCTTGCTGAAGCGCGCACGGCAAGAGGCGAGGGGCGGCGACTGGTGAGTACG
CCAAAAATTTTGACTAGCGGAGGCTAGAAGGAGAGAGATGGGTGCGAGAGCGTCAGTATTAAGCGGGGGA
GAATTAGATCGCGATGGGAAAAAATTCGGTTAAGGCCAGGGGGAAAGAAAAAATATAAATTAAAACATAT
AGTATGGGCAAGCAGGGAGCTAGAACGATTCGCAGTTAATCCTGGCCTGTTAGAAACATCAGAAGGCTGT
AGACAAATACTGGGACAGCTACAACCATCCCTTCAGACAGGATCAGAAGAACTTAGATCATTATATAATA
CAGTAGCAACCCTCTATTGTGTGCATCAAAGGATAGAGATAAAAGACACCAAGGAAGCTTTAGACAAGAT
AGAGGAAGAGCAAAACAAAAGTAAGACCACCGCACAGCAAGCGGCCGCTGATCTTCAGACCTGGAGGAGG
AGATATGAGGGACAATTGGAGAAGTGAATTATATAAATATAAAGTAGTAAAAATTGAACCATTAGGAGTA
GCACCCACCAAGGCAAAGAGAAGAGTGGTGCAGAGAGAAAAAAGAGCAGTGGGAATAGGAGCTTTGTTCC
TTGGGTTCTTGGGAGCAGCAGGAAGCACTATGGGCGCAGCGTCAATGACGCTGACGGTACAGGCCAGACA
ATTATTGTCTGGTATAGTGCAGCAGCAGAACAATTTGCTGAGGGCTATTGAGGCGCAACAGCATCTGTTG
CAACTCACAGTCTGGGGCATCAAGCAGCTCCAGGCAAGAATCCTGGCTGTGGAAAGATACCTAAAGGATC
AACAGCTCCTGGGGATTTGGGGTTGCTCTGGAAAACTCATTTGCACCACTGCTGTGCCTTGGAATGCTAG
TTGGAGTAATAAATCTCTGGAACAGATTTGGAATCACACGACCTGGATGGAGTGGGACAGAGAAATTAAC
AATTACACAAGCTTAATACACTCCTTAATTGAAGAATCGCAAAACCAGCAAGAAAAGAATGAACAAGAAT
TATTGGAATTAGATAAATGGGCAAGTTTGTGGAATTGGTTTAACATAACAAATTGGCTGTGGTATATAAA
ATTATTCATAATGATAGTAGGAGGCTTGGTAGGTTTAAGAATAGTTTTTGCTGTACTTTCTATAGTGAAT
AGAGTTAGGCAGGGATATTCACCATTATCGTTTCAGACCCACCTCCCAACCCCGAGGGGACCCTTGCGCC
TTTTCCAAGGCAGCCCTGGGTTTGCGCAGGGACGCGGCTGCTCTGGGCGTGGTTCCGGGAAACGCAGCGG
CGCCGACCCTGGGTCTCGCACATTCTTCACGTCCGTTCGCAGCGTCACCCGGATCTTCGCCGCTACCCTT
GTGGGCCCCCCGGCGACGCTTCCTGCTCCGCCCCTAAGTCGGGAAGGTTCCTTGCGGTTCGCGGCGTGCC
GGACGTGACAAACGGAAGCCGCACGTCTCACTAGTACCCTCGCAGACGGACAGCGCCAGGGAGCAATGGC
AGCGCGCCGACCGCGATGGGCTGTGGCCAATAGCGGCTGCTCAGCAGGGCGCGCCGAGAGCAGCGGCCGG
GAAGGGGCGGTGCGGGAGGCGGGGTGTGGGGCGGTAGTGTGGGCCCTGTTCCTGCCCGCGCGGTGTTCCG
CATTCTGCAAGCCTCCGGAGCGCACGTCGGCAGTCGGCTCCCTCGTTGACCGAATCACCGACCTCTCTCC
CCAGGGGGTACCCAGCTGTCTAGAGAATTCTAGATCTTGAGACAAATGGCAGTATTCATCCACAATTTTA
AAAGAAAAGGGGGGATTGGGGGGTACAGTGCAGGGGAAAGAATAGTAGACATAATAGCAACAGACATACA
AACTAAAGAATTACAAAAACAAATTACAAAAATTCAAAATTTTCGGGTTTATTACAGGGACAGCAGAGAT
CCACTTTGGCGCCGGCTCGAGGGGG
Features (pLannotate 1.2.2; 32 found; start..end, strand, type, name):
     65..368     +  enhancer       CMV enhancer: human cytomegalovirus immediate early enhancer
    369..572     +  promoter       CMV promoter: human cytomegalovirus (CMV) immediate early promoter
    595..619     +  protein_bind   attB1: mutant version of attB; recombination site for the Gateway® BP reaction BP Clonase™
    643..1350    +  CDS            mCherry: mCherry is a basic (constitutively fluorescent) red fluorescent protein published in 2004, derived from Discosoma sp.. It is reported to be a very rapidly-maturing monomer with low acid sensitivity.
   1369..1393    -  protein_bind   attB2: mutant version of attB; recombination site for the Gateway® BP reaction BP Clonase™
   1395..1436    +  CDS            V5 tag: epitope tag from simian virus 5
   1475..2044    +  misc_feature   IRES2: internal ribosome entry site (IRES) of the encephalomyocarditis virus (EMCV)
   2155..2397    +  CDS            PuroR (fragment): puromycin N-acetyltransferase; pac from Streptomyces alboniger; confers resistance to puromycin
   2426..3014    +  misc_feature   WPRE: woodchuck hepatitis virus posttranscriptional regulatory element
   3065..3084    +  misc_feature   cPPT/CTS (fragment): central polypurine tract and central termination sequence of HIV-1
   3086..3319    +  LTR            3' LTR (ΔU3): self-inactivating 3' long terminal repeat (LTR) from HIV-1
   3397..3518    +  polyA_signal   SV40 poly(A) signal: SV40 polyadenylation signal
   3558..3693    +  rep_origin     SV40 ori: SV40 origin of replication
   3714..3732    -  promoter       T7 promoter: promoter for bacteriophage T7 RNA polymerase
   3740..3895    +  CDS            lacZα (fragment): LacZα fragment of β-galactosidase; lacZ fragment
   3900..4328    +  rep_origin     f1 ori (sequence partly withheld): f1 bacteriophage origin of replication; arrow indicates direction of (+) strand synthesis
   4381..4485    +  promoter       AmpR promoter: bla
   4486..5346    +  CDS            AmpR: β-lactamase; bla; confers resistance to ampicillin, carbenicillin, and related antibiotics
   5517..6105    +  rep_origin     ori: high-copy-number ColE1/pMB1/pBR322/pUC origin of replication
   6288..6380    +  CDS            lacI (fragment): lac repressor; lacI; The lac repressor binds to the lac operator to inhibit transcription in E. coli. This inhibition can be relieved by adding lactose or isopropyl-β-D-thiogalactopyranoside (IPTG).
   6393..6414    +  protein_bind   CAP binding site: CAP binding activates transcription in the presence of cAMP. E. coli catabolite activator protein
   6429..6459    +  promoter       lac promoter: promoter for the E. coli lac operon
   6467..6483    +  protein_bind   lac operator: The lac repressor binds to the lac operator to inhibit transcription in E. coli. This inhibition can be relieved by adding lactose or isopropyl-β-D-thiogalactopyranoside (IPTG). lac repressor encoded by lacI
   6528..6546    +  promoter       T3 promoter: promoter for bacteriophage T3 RNA polymerase
   6574..6800    +  promoter       RSV promoter: Rous sarcoma virus enhancer/promoter
   6801..6981    +  LTR            5' LTR (truncated): truncated 5' long terminal repeat (LTR) from HIV-1
   7028..7153    +  misc_feature   HIV-1 Ψ: packaging signal of human immunodeficiency virus type 1
   7137..7500    +  CDS            HIV-1 gag (fragment): gag protein from human immunodeficiency virus 1; gag
   7646..7879    +  misc_feature   RRE: The Rev response element (RRE) of HIV-1 allows for Rev-dependent mRNA export from the nucleus to the cytoplasm.
   8256..8282    +  CDS            Rev (fragment): human immunodeficiency virus 1 (HIV-1) Rev protein; rev; enhances nuclear export of unspliced and incompletely spliced viral mRNAs
   8283..8783    +  promoter       hPGK promoter: human phosphoglycerate kinase 1 promoter
   8845..8962    +  misc_feature   cPPT/CTS: central polypurine tract and central termination sequence of HIV-1
