[The description below was written by a language model from this plasmid's Addgene catalogue record and pLannotate feature annotations shown in this document.]
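Description:
pAC10056_pLX-[mCherry]-IRES-NpuDnaE(C)-Puro(120-199) is a 9,014 bp third-generation-style, self-inactivating HIV-1 lentiviral expression vector made by Gateway recombination of mCherry into the corresponding pLX-DEST-IRES-NpuDnaE(C)-Puro(120-199) destination backbone. It is propagated in E. coli through a high-copy ColE1/pUC origin with ampicillin selection (AmpR), and also carries an f1 ori and an SV40 ori. The viral framework consists of an RSV promoter-driven truncated 5' LTR, the Ψ packaging signal with a gag fragment, the RRE, cPPT/CTS, WPRE and a ΔU3 3' LTR followed by an SV40 poly(A) signal. This allows packaging of the genomic RNA when helper functions are supplied in trans, and integration of a provirus whose LTR promoter is inactive.

The payload is a bicistronic cassette driven by the CMV enhancer/promoter. mCherry sits between attB1 and attB2 sites, with a V5 tag sequence annotated just downstream of attB2; the record does not say whether the tag is read in frame with mCherry. An EMCV IRES then directs translation of the selectable marker. This is the C-terminal half of the Npu DnaE split intein fused to puromycin N-acetyltransferase residues 120-199 with an inserted cysteine. The feature table annotates only the PuroR fragment; the intein portion presumably lies in the unannotated gap after the IRES. An hPGK promoter is also annotated upstream of the cPPT, but the record does not explain its role.

On its own this fragment should not confer puromycin resistance. In the split selectable marker design, a partner vector supplies the N-terminal Puro fragment fused to the N-intein, and protein trans-splicing restores a functional enzyme only in cells carrying both constructs. One antibiotic can therefore select for double transduction, with mCherry reporting the presence of this vector.
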