Addgene plasmid #122779: pAC10056_pLX-[mCherry]-IRES-NpuDnaE(C)-Puro(120-199)
Purpose: Plasmid 56:Lentiviral vector encoding NpuDnaE(C)-Puro(insCys;120-199)and mCherry
Depositing lab: Albert Cheng. Publication: Split Selectable Markers. Jillette N, Du M, Cheng AW. bioRxiv 452979 10.1101/452979.
Backbone
  Vector backbone: pAC10054_pLX-DEST-IRES-NpuDnaE(C)-Puro(120-199) (Addgene# 122777)
  Vector type: Mammalian Expression, Lentiviral
  Selectable markers: NpuDnaE(C)-Puro(insCys;120-199)
Growth in bacteria
  Bacterial resistance: Ampicillin, 100 μg/mL
  Growth temperature: 30°C
  Growth strain: NEB Stable
  Copy number: Unknown
Gene/Insert
  Gene/Insert name: mCherry
  Species: Synthetic
  Cloning method: Gateway Cloning
  Sequencing primers: 5′ CMV-Forward; 3′ IRES-R
Terms and licenses: Academic/Nonprofit Terms; Industry Terms: Not Available to Industry
Depositor comments: Please visit https://www.biorxiv.org/content/10.1101/452979v2 for BioRxiv preprint.
How to cite: pAC10056_pLX-[mCherry]-IRES-NpuDnaE(C)-Puro(120-199) was a gift from Albert Cheng (Addgene plasmid # 122779)
